>Addgene plasmid #167909 | pSB700 lenti gRNA KanR neo | addgene full sequence | sequence record 354506 | Addgene NGS Result
GSGCGMGSCGGRGMGGKGCGGSGGCRGSCAATCAGAGCGGCGCGCTCCGAAAGTTTCCTTTTATGGCGAG
GCGGCGGCGGCGGCGGCCCTATAAAAAGCGAAGCGCGCGGCGGGCGGGAGTCGCTGCGCGCTGCCTTCGC
CCCGTGCCCCGCTCCGCCGCCGCCTCGCGCCGCCCGCCCCGGCTCTGACTGACCGCGTTACTCCCACAGG
TGAGCGGGCGGGACGGCCCTTCTCCTCCGGGCTGTAATTAGCGCTTGGTTTAATGACGGCTTGTTTCTTT
TCTGTGGCTGCGTGAAAGCCTTGAGGGGCTCCGGGAGGGCCCTTTGTGCGGGGGGAGCGGCTCGGGGGGT
GCGTGCGTGTGTGTGTGCGTGGGGAGCGCCGCGTGCGGCTCCGCGCTGCCCGGCGGCTGTGAGCGCTGCG
GGCGCGGCGCGGGGCTTTGTGCGCTCCGCAGTGTGCGCGAGGGGAGCGCGGCCGGGGGCGGTGCCCCGCG
GTGCGGGGGGGGCTGCGAGGGGAACAAAGGCTGCGTGCGGGGTGTGTGCGTGGGGGGGTGAGCAGGGGGT
GTGGGCGCGTCGGTCGGGCTGCAACCCCCCCTGCACCCCCCTCCCCGAGTTGCTGAGCACGGCCCGGCTT
CGGGTGCGGGGCTCCGTACGGGGCGTGGCGCGGGGCTCGCCGTGCCGGGCGGGGGGTGGCGGCAGGTGGG
GGTGCCGGGCGGGGCGGGGCCGCCTCGGGCCGGGGAGGGCTCGGGGGAGGGGCGCGGCGGCCCCCGGAGC
GCCGGCGGCTGTCGAGGCGCGGCGAGCCGCAGCCATTGCCTTTTATGGTAATCGTGCGAGAGGGCGCAGG
GACTTCCTTTGTCCCAAATCTGTGCGGAGCCGAAATCTGGGAGGCGCCGCCGCACCCCCTCTAGCGGGCG
CGGGGCGAAGCGGTGCGGCGCCGGCAGGAAGGAAATGGGCGGGGAGGGCCTTCGTGCGTCGCCGCGCCGC
CGTCCCCTTCTCCCTCTCCAGCCTCGGGGCTGTCCGCGGGGGGACGGCTGCCTTCGGGGGGGACGGGGCA
GGGCGGGGTTCGGCTTCTGGCGTGTGACCGGCGGCTCTAGAGCCTCTGCTAACCATGTTCATGCCTTCTT
CTTTTTCCTACAGCTCCTGGGCAACGTGCTGGTTATTGTGGCCACCATGATTGAACAAGATGGATTGCAC
GCAGGTTCTCCGGCCGCTTGGGTGGAGAGGCTATTCGGCTATGACTGGGCACAACAGACAATCGGCTGCT
CTGATGCCGCCGTGTTCCGGCTGTCAGCGCAGGGGCGCCCGGTTCTTTTTGTCAAGACCGACCTGTCCGG
TGCCCTGAATGAACTGCAAGACGAGGCAGCGCGGCTATCGTGGCTGGCCACGACGGGCGTTCCTTGCGCA
GCTGTGCTCGACGTTGTCACTGAAGCGGGAAGGGACTGGCTGCTATTGGGCGAAGTGCCGGGGCAGGATC
TCCTGTCATCTCACCTTGCTCCTGCCGAGAAAGTATCCATCATGGCTGATGCAATGCGGCGGCTGCATAC
GCTTGATCCGGCTACCTGCCCATTCGACCACCAAGCGAAACATCGCATCGAGCGAGCACGTACTCGGATG
GAAGCCGGTCTTGTCGATCAGGATGATCTGGACGAAGAGCATCAGGGGCTCGCGCCAGCCGAACTGTTCG
CCAGGCTCAAGGCGAGCATGCCCGACGGCGAGGATCTCGTCGTGACCCATGGCGATGCCTGCTTGCCGAA
TATCATGGTGGAAAATGGCCGCTTTTCTGGATTCATCGACTGTGGCCGGCTGGGTGTGGCGGACCGCTAT
CAGGACATAGCGTTGGCTACCCGTGATATTGCTGAAGAGCTTGGCGGCGAATGGGCTGACCGCTTCCTCG
TGCTTTACGGTATCGCCGCTCCCGATTCGCAGCGCATCGCCTTCTATCGCCTTCTTGACGAGTTCTTCTG
ATGTACAAGTAAAGCGTCTGGAACAATCAACCTCTGGATTACAAAATTTGTGAAAGATTGACTGGTATTC
TTAACTATGTTGCTCCTTTTACGCTATGTGGATACGCTGCTTTAATGCCTTTGTATCATGCTATTGCTTC
CCGTATGGCTTTCATTTTCTCCTCCTTGTATAAATCCTGGTTGCTGTCTCTTTATGAGGAGTTGTGGCCC
GTTGTCAGGCAACGTGGCGTGGTGTGCACTGTGTTTGCTGACGCAACCCCCACTGGTTGGGGCATTGCCA
CCACCTGTCAGCTCCTTTCCGGGACTTTCGCTTTCCCCCTCCCTATTGCCACGGCGGAACTCATCGCCGC
CTGCCTTGCCCGCTGCTGGACAGGGGCTCGGCTGTTGGGCACTGACAATTCCGTGGTGTTGTCGGGGAAG
CTGACGTCCTTTCCATGGCTGCTCGCCTGTGTTGCCACCTGGATTCTGCGCGGGACGTCCTTCTGCTACG
TCCCTTCGGCCCTCAATCCAGCGGACCTTCCTTCCCGCGGCCTGCTGCCGGCTCTGCGGCCTCTTCCGCG
TCTTCGCCTTCGCCCTCAGACGAGTCGGATCTCCCTTTGGGCCGCCTCCCCGCCTGGAATTAATTCTGCA
GTCGAGACCTAGAAAAACATGGAGCAATCACAAGTAGCAATACAGCAGCTACCAATGCTGATTGTGCCTG
GCTAGAAGCACAAGAGGAGGAGGAGGTGGGTTTTCCAGTCACACCTCAGGTACCTTTAAGACCAATGACT
TACAAGGCAGCTGTAGATCTTAGCCACTTTTTAAAAGAAAAGAGGGGACTGGAAGGGCTAATTCACTCCC
AACGAAGACAAGATATCCTTGATCTGTGGATCTACCACACACAAGGCTACTTCCCTGATTAGCAGAACTA
CACACCAGGGCCAGGGGTCAGATATCCACTGACCTTTGGATGGTGCTACAAGCTAGTACCAGTTGAGCCA
GATAAGGTAGAAGAGGCCAATAAAGGAGAGAACACCAGCTTGTTACACCCTGTGAGCCTGCATGGGATGG
ATGACCCGGAGAGAGAAGTGTTAGAGTGGAGGTTTGACAGCCGCCTAGCATTTCATCACGTGGCCCGAGA
GCTGCATCCGGAGTACTTCAAGAACTGCTGATATCGAGCTTGCTACAAGGGACTTTCCGCTGGGGACTTT
CCAGGGAGGCGTGGCCTGGGCGGGACTGGGGAGTGGCGAGCCCTCAGATCCTGCATATAAGCAGCTGCTT
TTTGCCTGTACTGGGTCTCTCTGGTTAGACCAGATCTGAGCCTGGGAGCTCTCTGGCTAACTAGGGAACC
CACTGCTTAAGCCTCAATAAAGCTTGCCTTGAGTGCTTCAAGTAGTGTGTGCCCGTCTGTTGTGTGACTC
TGGTAACTAGAGATCCCTCAGACCCTTTTAGTCAGTGTGGAAAATCTCTAGCAGTAGTAGTTCATGTCAT
CTTATTATTCAGTATTTATAACTTGCAAAGAAATGAATATCAGAGAGTGAGAGGCCTTGACATTGCTAGC
GTTTTACCGTCGACCTCTAGCTAGAGCTTGGCGTAATCATGGTCATAGCTGTTTCCTGTGTGAAATTGTT
ATCCGCTCACAATTCCACACAACATACGAGCCGGAAGCATAAAGTGTAAAGCCTGGGGTGCCTAATGAGT
GAGCTAACTCACATTAATTGCGTTGCGCTCACTGCCCGCTTTCCAGTCGGGAAACCTGTCGTGCCAGCTG
CATTAATGAATCGGCCAACGCGCGGGGAGAGGCGGTTTGCGTATTGGGCGCTCTTCCGCTTCCTCGCTCA
CTGACTCGCTGCGCTCGGTCGTTCGGCTGCGGCGAGCGGTATCAGCTCACTCAAAGGCGGTAATACGGTT
ATCCACAGAATCAGGGGATAACGCAGGAAAGAACATGTGAGCAAAAGGCCAGCAAAAGGCCAGGAACCGT
AAAAAGGCCGCGTTGCTGGCGTTTTTCCATAGGCTCCGCCCCCCTGACGAGCATCACAAAAATCGACGCT
CAAGTCAGAGGTGGCGAAACCCGACAGGACTATAAAGATACCAGGCGTTTCCCCCTGGAAGCTCCCTCGT
GCGCTCTCCTGTTCCGACCCTGCCGCTTACCGGATACCTGTCCGCCTTTCTCCCTTCGGGAAGCGTGGCG
CTTTCTCATAGCTCACGCTGTAGGTATCTCAGTTCGGTGTAGGTCGTTCGCTCCAAGCTGGGCTGTGTGC
ACGAACCCCCCGTTCAGCCCGACCGCTGCGCCTTATCCGGTAACTATCGTCTTGAGTCCAACCCGGTAAG
ACACGACTTATCGCCACTGGCAGCAGCCACTGGTAACAGGATTAGCAGAGCGAGGTATGTAGGCGGTGCT
ACAGAGTTCTTGAAGTGGTGGCCTAACTACGGCTACACTAGAAGAACAGTATTTGGTATCTGCGCTCTGC
TGAAGCCAGTTACCTTCGGAAAAAGAGTTGGTAGCTCTTGATCCGGCAAACAAACCACCGCTGGTAGCGG
TGGTTTTTTTGTTTGCAAGCAGCAGATTACGCGCAGAAAAAAAGGATCTCAAGAAGATCCTTTGATCTTT
TCTACGGGGTCTGACGCTCAGTGGAACGAAAACTCACGTTAAGGGATTTTGGTCATGAGATTATCAAAAA
GGATCTTCACCTAGATCCTTTTAAATTAAAAATGAAGTTTTAAATCAATCTAAAGTATATATGAGTAAAC
TTGGTCTGACAGTTACCAATGCTTAATCAGTGAGGCACCTATCTCAGCGATCTGTCTATTTCGTTCATCC
ATAGTTGCCTGACTCCCCGTCGTGTAGATAACTACGATACGGGAGGGCTTACCATCTGGCCCCAGTGCTG
CAATGATACCGCGAGACCCACGCTCACCGGCTCCAGATTTATCAGCAATAAACCAGCCAGCCGGAAGGGC
CGAGCGCAGAAGTGGTCCTGCAACTTTATCCGCCTCCATCCAGTCTATTAATTGTTGCCGGGAAGCTAGA
GTAAGTAGTTCGCCAGTTAATAGTTTGCGCAACGTTGTTGCCATTGCTACAGGCATCGTGGTGTCACGCT
CGTCGTTTGGTATGGCTTCATTCAGCTCCGGTTCCCAACGATCAAGGCGAGTTACATGATCCCCCATGTT
GTGCAAAAAAGCGGTTAGCTCCTTCGGTCCTCCGATCGTTGTCAGAAGTAAGTTGGCCGCAGTGTTATCA
CTCATGGTTATGGCAGCACTGCATAATTCTCTTACTGTCATGCCATCCGTAAGATGCTTTTCTGTGACTG
GTGAGTACTCAACCAAGTCATTCTGAGAATAGTGTATGCGGCGACCGAGTTGCTCTTGCCCGGCGTCAAT
ACGGGATAATACCGCGCCACATAGCAGAACTTTAAAAGTGCTCATCATTGGAAAACGTTCTTCGGGGCGA
AAACTCTCAAGGATCTTACCGCTGTTGAGATCCAGTTCGATGTAACCCACTCGTGCACCCAACTGATCTT
CAGCATCTTTTACTTTCACCAGCGTTTCTGGGTGAGCAAAAACAGGAAGGCAAAATGCCGCAAAAAAGGG
AATAAGGGCGACACGGAAATGTTGAATACTCATACTCTTCCTTTTTCAATATTATTGAAGCATTTATCAG
GGTTATTGTCTCATGAGCGGATACATATTTGAATGTATTTAGAAAAATAAACAAATAGGGGTTCCGCGCA
CATTTCCCCGAAAAGTGCCACCTGACGTCGACGGATCGGGAGATCAACTTGTTTATTGCAGCTTATAATG
GTTACAAATAAAGCAATAGCATCACAAATTTCACAAATAAAGCATTTTTTTCACTGCATTCTAGTTGTGG
TTTGTCCAAACTCATCAATGTATCTTATCATGTCTGGATCAACTGGATAACTCAAGCTAACCAAAATCAT
CCCAAACTTCCCACCCCATACCCTATTACCACTGCCAATTACCTGTGGTTTCATTTACTCTAAACCTGTG
ATTCCTCTGAATTATTTTCATTTTAAAGAAATTGTATTTGTTAAATATGTACTACAAACTTAGTAGTTGG
AAGGGCTAATTCACTCCCAAAGAAGACAAGATATCCTTGATCTGTGGATCTACCACACACAAGGCTACTT
CCCTGATTAGCAGAACTACACACCAGGGCCAGGGGTCAGATATCCACTGACCTTTGGATGGTGCTACAAG
CTAGTACCAGTTGAGCCAGATAAGGTAGAAGAGGCCAATAAAGGAGAGAACACCAGCTTGTTACACCCTG
TGAGCCTGCATGGGATGGATGACCCGGAGAGAGAAGTGTTAGAGTGGAGGTTTGACAGCCGCCTAGCATT
TCATCACGTGGCCCGAGAGCTGCATCCGGAGTACTTCAAGAACTGCTGATATCGAGCTTGCTACAAGGGA
CTTTCCGCTGGGGACTTTCCAGGGAGGCGTGGCCTGGGCGGGACTGGGGAGTGGCGAGCCCTCAGATCCT
GCATATAAGCAGCTGCTTTTTGCCTGTACTGGGTCTCTCTGGTTAGACCAGATCTGAGCCTGGGAGCTCT
CTGGCTAACTAGGGAACCCACTGCTTAAGCCTCAATAAAGCTTGCCTTGAGTGCTTCAAGTAGTGTGTGC
CCGTCTGTTGTGTGACTCTGGTAACTAGAGATCCCTCAGACCCTTTTAGTCAGTGTGGAAAATCTCTAGC
AGTGGCGCCCGAACAGGGACTTGAAAGCGAAAGGGAAACCAGAGGAGCTCTCTCGACGCAGGACTCGGCT
TGCTGAAGCGCGCACGGCAAGAGGCGAGGGGCGGCGACTGGTGAGTACGCCAAAAATTTTGACTAGCGGA
GGCTAGAAGGAGAGAGATGGGTGCGAGAGCGTCAGTATTAAGCGGGGGAGAATTAGATCGCGATGGGAAA
AAATTCGGTTAAGGCCAGGGGGAAAGAAAAAATATAAATTAAAACATATAGTATGGGCAAGCAGGGAGCT
AGAACGATTCGCAGTTAATCCTGGCCTGTTAGAAACATCAGAAGGCTGTAGACAAATACTGGGACAGCTA
CAACCATCCCTTCAGACAGGATCAGAAGAACTTAGATCATTATATAATACAGTAGCAACCCTCTATTGTG
TGCATCAAAGGATAGAGATAAAAGACACCAAGGAAGCTTTAGACAAGATAGAGGAAGAGCAAAACAAAAG
TAAGACCACCGCACAGCAAGCGGCCGGCCGCTGATCTTCAGACCTGGAGGAGGAGATATGAGGGACAATT
GGAGAAGTGAATTATATAAATATAAAGTAGTAAAAATTGAACCATTAGGAGTAGCACCCACCAAGGCAAA
GAGAAGAGTGGTGCAGAGAGAAAAAAGAGCAGTGGGAATAGGAGCTTTGTTCCTTGGGTTCTTGGGAGCA
GCAGGAAGCACTATGGGCGCAGCGTCAATGACGCTGACGGTACAGGCCAGACAATTATTGTCTGGTATAG
TGCAGCAGCAGAACAATTTGCTGAGGGCTATTGAGGCGCAACAGCATCTGTTGCAACTCACAGTCTGGGG
CATCAAGCAGCTCCAGGCAAGAATCCTGGCTGTGGAAAGATACCTAAAGGATCAACAGCTCCTGGGGATT
TGGGGTTGCTCTGGAAAACTCATTTGCACCACTGCTGTGCCTTGGAATGCTAGTTGGAGTAATAAATCTC
TGGAACAGATTTGGAATCACACGACCTGGATGGAGTGGGACAGAGAAATTAACAATTACACAAGCTTAAT
ACACTCCTTAATTGAAGAATCGCAAAACCAGCAAGAAAAGAATGAACAAGAATTATTGGAATTAGATAAA
TGGGCAAGTTTGTGGAATTGGTTTAACATAACAAATTGGCTGTGGTATATAAAATTATTCATAATGATAG
TAGGAGGCTTGGTAGGTTTAAGAATAGTTTTTGCTGTACTTTCTATAGTGAATAGAGTTAGGCAGGGATA
TTCACCATTATCGTTTCAGACCCACCTCCCAACCCCGAGGGGACCCGACAGGCCCGAAGGAATAGAAGAA
GAAGGTGGAGAGAGAGACAGAGACAGATCCATTCGATTAGTGAACGGATCTCGACGGTATCGCCTTTAAA
AGAAAAGGGGGGATTGGGGGGTACAGTGCAGGGGAAAGAATAGTAGACATAATAGCAACAGACATACAAA
CTAAAGAATTACAAAAACAAATTACAAAAATTCAAAATTTTCGGGTTTATTACAGGGACAGCAGAGATCC
AGTTTATCATTAGTGAACGGATCTCGACGGTATCGATCACGAGACTAGCCTCGAGCGGCCGCCCCCTTCA
CCGAGGGCCTATTTCCCATGATTCCTTCATATTTGCATATACGATACAAGGCTGTTAGAGAGATAATTGG
AATTAATTTGACTGTAAACACAAAGATATTAGTACAAAATACGTGACGTAGAAAGTAATAATTTCTTGGG
TAGTTTGCAGTTTTAAAATTATGTTTTAAAATGGACTATCATATGCTTACCGTAACTTGAAAGTATTTCG
ATTTCTTGGCTTTATATATCTTGTGGAAAGGACGAAACACCGGAGACGATTAATGCGTCTCGGTTTTAGA
GCTAGAAATAGCAAGTTAAAATAAGGCTAGTCCGTTATCAACTTGAAAAAGTGGCACCGAGTCGGTGCTT
TTTTTGAATTCTCGACCTCGAGACAAATGGCAGTATTCGTCATTAGTTCATAGCCCATATATGGAGTTCC
GCGTTACATAACTTACGGTAAATGGCCCGCCTGGCTGACCGCCCAACGACCCCCGCCCATTGACGTCAAT
AATGACGTATGTTCCCATAGTAACGCCAATAGGGACTTTCCATTGACGTCAATGGGTGGAGTATTTACGG
TAAACTGCCCACTTGGCAGTACATCAAGTGTATCATATGCCAAGTACGCCCCCTATTGACGTCAATGACG
GTAAATGGCCCGCCTGGCATTATGCCCAGTACATGACCTTATGGGACTTTCCTACTTGGCAGTACATCTA
CGTATTAGTCATCGCTATTACCATGGTCGAGGTGAGCCCCACGTTCTGCTTCACTCTCCCCATCTCCCCC
CCCTCCCCACCCCCAATTTTGTATTTATTTATTTTTTAATTATTTTGTGCAGCGATGGGGGCGGGGGGGG
GGG
Features (pLannotate 1.2.2; 24 found; start..end, strand, type, name):
    117..1133    +  intron         chimeric intron: chimera between introns from chicken β-actin and rabbit β-globin
   1167..1961    +  CDS            NeoR/KanR: aminoglycoside phosphotransferase from Tn5; aph(3')-II (or nptII); confers resistance to neomycin, kanamycin, and G418 (Geneticin®)
   1985..2573    +  misc_feature   WPRE: woodchuck hepatitis virus posttranscriptional regulatory element
   2590..3108    +  CDS            nef (fragment): NEF_HV1BR - Experimental evidence at protein level: Swiss-Prot protein existence level 1. Extracellular Nef protein targets CD4(+) T-lymphocytes for apoptosis by interacting with CXCR4 surface receptors (PubMed:14990729). From Human immunodeficiency virus type 1 group M subtype B (isolate BRU/LAI) (HIV-1).
   3156..3413    +  LTR            5' LTR (truncated): truncated 5' long terminal repeat (LTR) from HIV-1
   3566..3582    -  protein_bind   lac operator: The lac repressor binds to the lac operator to inhibit transcription in E. coli. This inhibition can be relieved by adding lactose or isopropyl-β-D-thiogalactopyranoside (IPTG). lac repressor encoded by lacI
   3590..3620    -  promoter       lac promoter: promoter for the E. coli lac operon
   3635..3656    -  protein_bind   CAP binding site: CAP binding activates transcription in the presence of cAMP. E. coli catabolite activator protein
   3669..3761    -  CDS            lacI (fragment): lac repressor; lacI; The lac repressor binds to the lac operator to inhibit transcription in E. coli. This inhibition can be relieved by adding lactose or isopropyl-β-D-thiogalactopyranoside (IPTG).
   3944..4532    -  rep_origin     ori: high-copy-number ColE1/pMB1/pBR322/pUC origin of replication
   4703..5563    -  CDS            AmpR: β-lactamase; bla; confers resistance to ampicillin, carbenicillin, and related antibiotics
   5564..5668    -  promoter       AmpR promoter: bla
   5716..5850    +  polyA_signal   SV40 poly(A) signal: SV40 polyadenylation signal
   6017..6346    +  CDS            nef (fragment): NEF_HV1BR - Experimental evidence at protein level: Swiss-Prot protein existence level 1. Extracellular Nef protein targets CD4(+) T-lymphocytes for apoptosis by interacting with CXCR4 surface receptors (PubMed:14990729). From Human immunodeficiency virus type 1 group M subtype B (isolate BRU/LAI) (HIV-1).
   6394..6651    +  LTR            5' LTR (truncated): truncated 5' long terminal repeat (LTR) from HIV-1
   6698..6823    +  misc_feature   HIV-1 Ψ: packaging signal of human immunodeficiency virus type 1
   6807..7145    +  CDS            HIV-1 gag (fragment): gag protein from human immunodeficiency virus 1; gag
   7320..7553    +  misc_feature   RRE: The Rev response element (RRE) of HIV-1 allows for Rev-dependent mRNA export from the nucleus to the cytoplasm.
   7930..8030    +  CDS            Rev (fragment): human immunodeficiency virus 1 (HIV-1) Rev protein; rev; enhances nuclear export of unspliced and incompletely spliced viral mRNAs
   8045..8160    +  misc_feature   cPPT/CTS: central polypurine tract and central termination sequence of HIV-1 (lacking the first T)
   8263..8503    +  promoter       U6 promoter: RNA polymerase III promoter for human U6 snRNA
   8533..8608    +  misc_RNA       gRNA scaffold: guide RNA scaffold for the Streptococcus pyogenes CRISPR/Cas9 system
   8682..8985    +  enhancer       CMV enhancer: human cytomegalovirus immediate early enhancer
   8987..1       +  promoter       chicken β-actin promoter (fragment) (across the origin): contains a 21-bp deletion relative to the standard chicken β-actin promoter
