[The description below was written by a language model from this plasmid's Addgene catalogue record and pLannotate feature annotations shown in this document.]
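Description:
pSB700 lenti gRNA KanR neo is an empty-backbone lentiviral CRISPR vector built on pLVX, intended as a cloning plasmid for expressing a user-supplied single guide RNA in mammalian cells. It is propagated in E. coli through a ColE1/pUC-type origin and selected with ampicillin via the β-lactamase gene. The catalogue lists it as low copy and grown in a recombination-deficient stable strain, which is usual for plasmids carrying repeated LTR sequences. Remnants of the lac promoter/operator region and an SV40 poly(A) signal lie in the bacterial backbone outside the viral unit.

The annotated viral genome contains two HIV-1 LTR regions (both labelled by the annotation tool as truncated 5' LTRs, each preceded by nef-derived sequence). Between them are the Ψ packaging signal with a gag fragment, the Rev response element for Rev-dependent nuclear export of the genomic RNA, and the cPPT/CTS, which aids nuclear import of the reverse-transcribed genome. The payload has two expression units. A human U6 RNA polymerase III promoter is followed by a short gap and then the Streptococcus pyogenes Cas9 gRNA scaffold, and the spacer is presumably inserted in that gap; the record does not describe the cloning sites. Downstream, a CAG-type promoter (CMV enhancer, chicken β-actin promoter and chimeric intron) drives the Tn5 NeoR/KanR aminoglycoside phosphotransferase, followed by a WPRE to enhance transcript expression. This marker allows G418 selection of transduced cells. No Cas9 is encoded, so the vector is meant for use in cells that receive an SpCas9 or SpCas9-derived effector separately.
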