Addgene plasmid #167909: pSB700 lenti gRNA KanR neo
Purpose: (Empty Backbone) Lentiviral vector for expressing U6 sgRNA cloning plasmid
Depositing lab: Alejandro Chavez & Nan Cher Yeo. Depositing organization: Columbia University. Publication: Generation and application of a versatile CRISPR toolkit for mammalian cell engineering. Nghi Dang , Alissa Lance-Byrne, Angela Tung, Xiaoge Guo, Ryan J Cecchi, Joanna Buchthal, Alejandro Chavez, Nan Cher Yeo. Synthetic Biology, Volume 6, Issue 1, 2021 10.1093/synbio/ysab033.
Backbone
  Vector backbone: pLVX
  Vector type: Lentiviral, CRISPR
  Selectable markers: Neomycin (select with G418)
Growth in bacteria
  Bacterial resistance: Ampicillin, 100 μg/mL
  Growth temperature: 30°C
  Growth strain: NEB Stable
  Copy number: Low Copy
Gene/Insert
  Gene/Insert name: None
Terms and licenses: Academic/Nonprofit Terms; Industry Terms: Not Available to Industry
How to cite: pSB700 lenti gRNA KanR neo was a gift from Alejandro Chavez & Nan Cher Yeo (Addgene plasmid # 167909 ; http://n2t.net/addgene:167909 ; RRID:Addgene_167909)
